>Addgene plasmid #233235 | Vinculin-Clover-CC-S4-mRuby2 | addgene full sequence | sequence record 466636 | Addgene NGS Result
GACGGATCGGGAGATCTCCCGATCCCCTATGGTGCACTCTCAGTACAATCTGCTCTGATGCCGCATAGTT
AAGCCAGTATCTGCTCCCTGCTTGTGTGTTGGAGGTCGCTGAGTAGTGCGCGAGCAAAATTTAAGCTACA
ACAAGGCAAGGCTTGACCGACAATTGCATGAAGAATCTGCTTAGGGTTAGGCGTTTTGCGCTGCTTCGCG
ATGTACGGGCCAGATATACGCGTTGACATTGATTATTGACTAGTTATTAATAGTAATCAATTACGGGGTC
ATTAGTTCATAGCCCATATATGGAGTTCCGCGTTACATAACTTACGGTAAATGGCCCGCCTGGCTGACCG
CCCAACGACCCCCGCCCATTGACGTCAATAATGACGTATGTTCCCATAGTAACGCCAATAGGGACTTTCC
ATTGACGTCAATGGGTGGAGTATTTACGGTAAACTGCCCACTTGGCAGTACATCAAGTGTATCATATGCC
AAGTACGCCCCCTATTGACGTCAATGACGGTAAATGGCCCGCCTGGCATTATGCCCAGTACATGACCTTA
TGGGACTTTCCTACTTGGCAGTACATCTACGTATTAGTCATCGCTATTACCATGGTGATGCGGTTTTGGC
AGTACATCAATGGGCGTGGATAGCGGTTTGACTCACGGGGATTTCCAAGTCTCCACCCCATTGACGTCAA
TGGGAGTTTGTTTTGGCACCAAAATCAACGGGACTTTCCAAAATGTCGTAACAACTCCGCCCCATTGACG
CAAATGGGCGGTAGGCGTGTACGGTGGGAGGTCTATATAAGCAGAGCTCTCTGGCTAACTAGAGAACCCA
CTGCTTACTGGCTTATCGAAATTAATACGACTCACTATAGGGAGACCCAAGCTGGCTAGCGTTTAAACTT
AAGCTTGCCATGCCCGTCTTCCACACGCGCACCATCGAGAGCATCTTGGAGCCCGTGGCTCAGCAGATCT
CCCACCTGGTCATCATGCACGAGGAGGGGGAGGTAGACGGCAAGGCCATCCCGGACCTCACCGCCCCCGT
GTCGGCCGTGCAGGCCGCTGTCAGCAACCTGGTGCGGGTTGGAAAAGAAACTGTGCAGACAACAGAAGAC
CAGATCTTGAAAAGGGATATGCCACCAGCATTCATCAAAGTAGAGAATGCCTGCACCAAGCTCGTTCGAG
CAGCCCAGATGCTGCAAGCAGATCCTTATTCAGTACCAGCTCGTGACTACCTAATTGATGGATCAAGAGG
CATCCTTTCTGGAACATCAGACTTACTTCTGACATTTGATGAAGCGGAGGTCCGTAAAATCATCCGTGTC
TGCAAAGGAATATTGGAATATCTGACTGTGGCAGAAGTAGTAGAGACTATGGAGGATTTGGTGACATATA
CAAAGAATCTAGGGCCAGGAATGACAAAGATGGCGAAAATGATCGATGAGAGACAACAGGAATTAACTCA
TCAGGAACATAGGGTTATGCTGGTGAACTCCATGAATACTGTGAAGGAGCTATTGCCTGTACTTATTTCA
GCTATGAAGATCTTTGTAACCACAAAAAACACTAAAAGCCAGGGAATAGAAGAGGCCTTGAAAAATCGCA
ATTTCACAGTAGAGAAAATGAGTGCTGAGATAAATGAAATAATCCGTGTATTACAACTCACTTCCTGGGA
TGAAGATGCCTGGGCCAGCAAGGACACTGAAGCCATGAAAAGAGCTTTAGCCCTAATAGATTCAAAGATG
AACCAGGCAAAAGGCTGGCTGAGAGATCCAAACGCACCTCCAGGGGATGCTGGTGAGCAAGCAATAAGGC
AGATCCTTGATGAAGCTGGAAAAGCAGGAGAATTGTGTGCAGGCAAAGAACGCAGGGAGATTCTGGGAAC
ATGCAAAACTTTGGGCCAAATGACTGATCAACTTGCTGATCTCCGAGCTAGAGGACAGGGTGCTACACCG
ATGGCAATGCAGAAGGCACAGCAGGTGTCACAAGGCCTGGATTTGCTCACTGCAAAAGTGGAGAATGCAG
CCCGGAAATTGGAGGCCATGACAAACTCTAAGCAGGCTATTGCAAAGAAGATTGATGCTGCTCAGAACTG
GCTTGCGGATCCCAACGGCGGAAGTGAAGGAGAAGAACACATTCGAGGAATTATGTCTGAAGCAAGGAAA
GTTGCAGAATTGTGTGAGGAGCCTAAAGAAAGAGATGATATCCTTCGCTCCTTGGGGGAAATCTCTGCTC
TGACAGCTAAGCTGTCAGATCTGCGACGACATGGGAAAGGCGACTCTCCTGAGGCCCGTGCATTGGCCAA
GCAAATAGCTACATCACTTCAGAACTTACAGTCCAAAACAAACAGAGCTGTAGCAAATACTAGGCCAGTT
AAAGCTGCTGTCCATTTGGAGGGCAAGATTGAGCAAGCCCAGAGGTGGATAGATAATCCTACAGTTGATG
ATCGGGGAGTAGGCCAGGCAGCAATTCGGGGTTTGGTTGCAGAAGGTCGTCGTCTAGCCAATGTCATGAT
GGGACCTTATCGTCAGGACCTGCTTGCCAAATGTGACCGTGTAGACCAGCTGGCTGCTCAGCTTGCTGAC
CTTGCAGCAAGAGGGGAAGGAGAGTCTCCTCAGGCTAGGGCAATTGCTGCTCAGCTTCAGGACTCCCTGA
AGGATCTCAAAGCACGGATGCAAGAAGCAATGACCCAGGAGGTGTCTGATGTTTTCAGTGACACTACAAC
CCCTATTAAGTTGTTAGCAGTAGCAGCCACTGCTCCTTCTGATACTCCCAATAGAGAAGAGGTGTTTGAA
GAAAGAGCAGCAAATTTTGAAAACCATGCTGCTAGACTGGGAGCAACAGCAGAAAAAGCAGCTGCAGTTG
GAACTGCTAATAAAACTACTGTGGAAGGCATTCAGGCAACAGTCAAATCTGCAAGGGAGCTTACACCACA
GGTAGTATCGGCTGCTCGAATCCTCCTGAGAAATCCTGGAAATCAAGCTGCTTATGAGCATTTTGAGACA
ATGAAAAACCAATGGATTGATAATGTAGAAAAGATGACAGGGCTGGTGGATGAGGCCATCGATACCAAGT
CTCTGTTGGATGCATCAGAAGAGGCTATTAAGAAGGATCTTGATAAATGTAAAGTTGCAATGGCCAATAT
GCAACCTCAGATGCTGGTAGCTGGAGCCACCAGCATTGCTAGACGAGCGAACCGCATCCTGCTTGTGGCA
AAACGGGAGGTTGAAAATTCAGAAGACCCTAAATTCAGGGAGGCTGTTAAAGCAGCTTCTGATGAGCTGA
GCAAAACCATATCACCGATGGTAATGGATGCTAAAGCTGTAGCAGGAAATATCTCTGATCCTGGTTTGCA
GAAGAGTTTCTTGGATTCTGGATACAGGATTCTGGGAGCTGTGGCCAAAGTCAGAGAAGCCTTTCAGCCT
CAGGAGCCAGACTTTCCCCCTCCTCCTCCTGACCTAGAGCATCTCCATCTGACTGATGAGCTTGCTCCTC
CAAAACCACCACTTCCAGAAGGTGAGGTTCCCCCACCCAGACCACCACCCCCTGAAGAAAAAGATGAGGA
GTTCCCAGAGCAGAAAGCAGGAGAAGCTATTAATCAGCCCATGATGATGGCTGCTAGGCAGTTGCATGAC
GAGGCTCGGAAATGGTCTAGCAAGGGTAACGACATCATTGCTGCTGCTAAACGAATGGCGCTGCTCATGG
CTGAGATGTCACGCCTGGTGCGAGGAGGCAGCGGAAACAAGCGTGCCCTCATCCAGTGTGCAAAAGATAT
TGCTAAGGCATCGGATGAAGTCACTCGATTGGCCAAAGAGGTGGCCAAGCAATGTACTGATAAACGCATT
AGAACAAACCTCTTACAGGTCTGTGAGCGAATCCCAACCATCAGCACGCAGCTCAAAATTCTTTCCACAG
TGAAAGCTACCATGCTGGGCAGGACTAACATCAGCGATGAAGAATCAGAACAGGCAACTGAGATGTTGGT
TCATAACGCCCAGAACCTCATGCAGTCTGTGAAGGAAACTGTGAGAGAAGCTGAAGCAGCATCCATTAAG
ATAAGAACAGATGCCGGATTCACTCTGCGCTGGGTCAGAAAGACCCCATGGTATCAGGAATTCATGGTGA
GCAAGGGCGAGGAGCTGTTCACCGGGGTGGTGCCCATCCTGGTCGAGCTGGACGGCGACGTAAACGGCCA
CAAGTTCAGCGTCCGCGGCGAGGGCGAGGGCGATGCCACCAACGGCAAGCTGACCCTGAAGTTCATCTGC
ACCACCGGCAAGCTGCCCGTGCCCTGGCCCACCCTCGTGACCACCTTCGGCTACGGCGTGGCCTGCTTCA
GCCGCTACCCCGACCACATGAAGCAGCACGACTTCTTCAAGTCCGCCATGCCCGAAGGCTACGTCCAGGA
GCGCACCATCTCTTTCAAGGACGACGGTACCTACAAGACCCGCGCCGAGGTGAAGTTCGAGGGCGACACC
CTGGTGAACCGCATCGAGCTGAAGGGCATCGACTTCAAGGAGGACGGCAACATCCTGGGGCACAAGCTGG
AGTACAACTTCAACAGCCACAACGTCTATATCACGGCCGACAAGCAGAAGAACGGCATCAAGGCTAACTT
CAAGATCCGCCACAACGTTGAGGACGGCAGCGTGCAGCTCGCCGACCACTACCAGCAGAACACCCCCATC
GGCGACGGCCCCGTGCTGCTGCCCGACAACCACTACCTGAGCCATCAGTCCGCCCTGAGCAAAGACCCCA
ACGAGAAGCGCGATCACATGGTCCTGCTGGAGTTCGTGACCGCCGCCGGGTCCGGAGGAGGTTCAGCACA
GCTCGAGAAAGAACTCCAAGCTCTGGAAAAAGAGAATGCACAGTCAGAATGGGAATCCCAGGCTTCAGAG
AAAGAATCCGCCCAAGGCGGAAGCGGCGGTTCACAAGCTAGTAAAAAGAAAAGCGCACAGTCAAAATGGA
AAAGCCAGGCTAACAAGAAAAAGTTGGCTCAGTTGAAGAAGAAGTTGCAAGCTGGAGGCAGCACCGGTAA
AGGTGAAGAATTAATCAAGGAAAATATGCGTATGAAGGTGGTCATGGAAGGTTCGGTCAACGGCCACCAA
TTCAAATGCACAGGTGAAGGAGAAGGCAATCCGTACATGGGAACTCAAACCATGAGGATCAAAGTCATCG
AGGGAGGACCCCTGCCATTTGCCTTTGACATTCTTGCCACGTCGTTCATGTATGGCAGCCGTACTTTTAT
CAAGTACCCGAAAGGCATTCCTGATTTCTTTAAACAGTCCTTTCCTGAGGGTTTTACTTGGGAAAGAGTT
ACGAGATACGAAGATGGTGGAGTCGTCACCGTCATGCAGGACACCAGCCTTGAGGATGGCTGTCTCGTTT
ACCACGTCCAAGTCAGAGGGGTAAACTTTCCCTCCAATGGTCCCGTGATGCAGAAGAAGACCAAGGGTTG
GGAGCCTAATACAGAGATGATGTATCCAGCAGATGGTGGTCTGAGGGGATACACTCATATGGCACTGAAA
GTTGATGGTGGTGGCCATCTGTCTTGCTCTTTCGTAACAACTTACAGGTCAAAAAAGACCGTCGGGAACA
TCAAGATGCCCGGTATCCATGCCGTTGATCACCGCCTGGAAAGGTTAGAGGAAAGTGACAATGAAATGTT
CGTAGTACAACGCGAACACGCAGTTGCCAAGTTCGCCGGGCTTGGTGGTGGGATGGACGAGCTGTACAAG
TAAATCGATTCTAGAGGGCCCGTTTAAACCCGCTGATCAGCCTCGACTGTGCCTTCTAGTTGCCAGCCAT
CTGTTGTTTGCCCCTCCCCCGTGCCTTCCTTGACCCTGGAAGGTGCCACTCCCACTGTCCTTTCCTAATA
AAATGAGGAAATTGCATCGCATTGTCTGAGTAGGTGTCATTCTATTCTGGGGGGTGGGGTGGGGCAGGAC
AGCAAGGGGGAGGATTGGGAAGACAATAGCAGGCATGCTGGGGATGCGGTGGGCTCTATGGCTTCTGAGG
CGGAAAGAACCAGCTGGGGCTCTAGGGGGTATCCCC
[124 nt withheld, positions 6057-6180]
C
[91 nt withheld, positions 6182-6272]
A
[49 nt withheld, positions 6274-6322]
CCTTTGACGTTGGAGTCCACGTTCTTT
[37 nt withheld, positions 6350-6386]
ACCCTATCTCGGTCTATTCTTTTGATTTATAAGGGATTTTGCCGATTTCGGCCTATTGGTTAAAAAATGA
GCTGATTTAACAAAAATTTAACGCGAATTAATTCTGTGGAATGTGTGTCAGTTAGGGTGTGGAAAGTCCC
CAGGCTCCCCAGCAGGCAGAAGTATGCAAAGCATGCATCTCAATTAGTCAGCAACCAGGTGTGGAAAGTC
CCCAGGCTCCCCAGCAGGCAGAAGTATGCAAAGCATGCATCTCAATTAGTCAGCAACCATAGTCCCGCCC
CTAACTCCGCCCATCCCGCCCCTAACTCCGCCCAGTTCCGCCCATTCTCCGCCCCATGGCTGACTAATTT
TTTTTATTTATGCAGAGGCCGAGGCCGCCTCTGCCTCTGAGCTATTCCAGAAGTAGTGAGGAGGCTTTTT
TGGAGGCCTAGGCTTTTGCAAAAAGCTCCCGGGAGCTTGTATATCCATTTTCGGATCTGATCAAGAGACA
GGATGAGGATCGTTTCGCATGATTGAACAAGATGGATTGCACGCAGGTTCTCCGGCCGCTTGGGTGGAGA
GGCTATTCGGCTATGACTGGGCACAACAGACAATCGGCTGCTCTGATGCCGCCGTGTTCCGGCTGTCAGC
GCAGGGGCGCCCGGTTCTTTTTGTCAAGACCGACCTGTCCGGTGCCCTGAATGAACTGCAGGACGAGGCA
GCGCGGCTATCGTGGCTGGCCACGACGGGCGTTCCTTGCGCAGCTGTGCTCGACGTTGTCACTGAAGCGG
GAAGGGACTGGCTGCTATTGGGCGAAGTGCCGGGGCAGGATCTCCTGTCATCTCACCTTGCTCCTGCCGA
GAAAGTATCCATCATGGCTGATGCAATGCGGCGGCTGCATACGCTTGATCCGGCTACCTGCCCATTCGAC
CACCAAGCGAAACATCGCATCGAGCGAGCACGTACTCGGATGGAAGCCGGTCTTGTCGATCAGGATGATC
TGGACGAAGAGCATCAGGGGCTCGCGCCAGCCGAACTGTTCGCCAGGCTCAAGGCGCGCATGCCCGACGG
CGAGGATCTCGTCGTGACCCATGGCGATGCCTGCTTGCCGAATATCATGGTGGAAAATGGCCGCTTTTCT
GGATTCATCGACTGTGGCCGGCTGGGTGTGGCGGACCGCTATCAGGACATAGCGTTGGCTACCCGTGATA
TTGCTGAAGAGCTTGGCGGCGAATGGGCTGACCGCTTCCTCGTGCTTTACGGTATCGCCGCTCCCGATTC
GCAGCGCATCGCCTTCTATCGCCTTCTTGACGAGTTCTTCTGAGCGGGACTCTGGGGTTCGAAATGACCG
ACCAAGCGACGCCCAACCTGCCATCACGAGATTTCGATTCCACCGCCGCCTTCTATGAAAGGTTGGGCTT
CGGAATCGTTTTCCGGGACGCCGGCTGGATGATCCTCCAGCGCGGGGATCTCATGCTGGAGTTCTTCGCC
CACCCCAACTTGTTTATTGCAGCTTATAATGGTTACAAATAAAGCAATAGCATCACAAATTTCACAAATA
AAGCATTTTTTTCACTGCATTCTAGTTGTGGTTTGTCCAAACTCATCAATGTATCTTATCATGTCTGTAT
ACCGTCGACCTCTAGCTAGAGCTTGGCGTAATCATGGTCATAGCTGTTTCCTGTGTGAAATTGTTATCCG
CTCACAATTCCACACAACATACGAGCCGGAAGCATAAAGTGTAAAGCCTGGGGTGCCTAATGAGTGAGCT
AACTCACATTAATTGCGTTGCGCTCACTGCCCGCTTTCCAGTCGGGAAACCTGTCGTGCCAGCTGCATTA
ATGAATCGGCCAACGCGCGGGGAGAGGCGGTTTGCGTATTGGGCGCTCTTCCGCTTCCTCGCTCACTGAC
TCGCTGCGCTCGGTCGTTCGGCTGCGGCGAGCGGTATCAGCTCACTCAAAGGCGGTAATACGGTTATCCA
CAGAATCAGGGGATAACGCAGGAAAGAACATGTGAGCAAAAGGCCAGCAAAAGGCCAGGAACCGTAAAAA
GGCCGCGTTGCTGGCGTTTTTCCATAGGCTCCGCCCCCCTGACGAGCATCACAAAAATCGACGCTCAAGT
CAGAGGTGGCGAAACCCGACAGGACTATAAAGATACCAGGCGTTTCCCCCTGGAAGCTCCCTCGTGCGCT
CTCCTGTTCCGACCCTGCCGCTTACCGGATACCTGTCCGCCTTTCTCCCTTCGGGAAGCGTGGCGCTTTC
TCATAGCTCACGCTGTAGGTATCTCAGTTCGGTGTAGGTCGTTCGCTCCAAGCTGGGCTGTGTGCACGAA
CCCCCCGTTCAGCCCGACCGCTGCGCCTTATCCGGTAACTATCGTCTTGAGTCCAACCCGGTAAGACACG
ACTTATCGCCACTGGCAGCAGCCACTGGTAACAGGATTAGCAGAGCGAGGTATGTAGGCGGTGCTACAGA
GTTCTTGAAGTGGTGGCCTAACTACGGCTACACTAGAAGAACAGTATTTGGTATCTGCGCTCTGCTGAAG
CCAGTTACCTTCGGAAAAAGAGTTGGTAGCTCTTGATCCGGCAAACAAACCACCGCTGGTAGCGGTGGTT
TTTTTGTTTGCAAGCAGCAGATTACGCGCAGAAAAAAAGGATCTCAAGAAGATCCTTTGATCTTTTCTAC
GGGGTCTGACGCTCAGTGGAACGAAAACTCACGTTAAGGGATTTTGGTCATGAGATTATCAAAAAGGATC
TTCACCTAGATCCTTTTAAATTAAAAATGAAGTTTTAAATCAATCTAAAGTATATATGAGTAAACTTGGT
CTGACAGTTACCAATGCTTAATCAGTGAGGCACCTATCTCAGCGATCTGTCTATTTCGTTCATCCATAGT
TGCCTGACTCCCCGTCGTGTAGATAACTACGATACGGGAGGGCTTACCATCTGGCCCCAGTGCTGCAATG
ATACCGCGAGACCCACGCTCACCGGCTCCAGATTTATCAGCAATAAACCAGCCAGCCGGAAGGGCCGAGC
GCAGAAGTGGTCCTGCAACTTTATCCGCCTCCATCCAGTCTATTAATTGTTGCCGGGAAGCTAGAGTAAG
TAGTTCGCCAGTTAATAGTTTGCGCAACGTTGTTGCCATTGCTACAGGCATCGTGGTGTCACGCTCGTCG
TTTGGTATGGCTTCATTCAGCTCCGGTTCCCAACGATCAAGGCGAGTTACATGATCCCCCATGTTGTGCA
AAAAAGCGGTTAGCTCCTTCGGTCCTCCGATCGTTGTCAGAAGTAAGTTGGCCGCAGTGTTATCACTCAT
GGTTATGGCAGCACTGCATAATTCTCTTACTGTCATGCCATCCGTAAGATGCTTTTCTGTGACTGGTGAG
TACTCAACCAAGTCATTCTGAGAATAGTGTATGCGGCGACCGAGTTGCTCTTGCCCGGCGTCAATACGGG
ATAATACCGCGCCACATAGCAGAACTTTAAAAGTGCTCATCATTGGAAAACGTTCTTCGGGGCGAAAACT
CTCAAGGATCTTACCGCTGTTGAGATCCAGTTCGATGTAACCCACTCGTGCACCCAACTGATCTTCAGCA
TCTTTTACTTTCACCAGCGTTTCTGGGTGAGCAAAAACAGGAAGGCAAAATGCCGCAAAAAAGGGAATAA
GGGCGACACGGAAATGTTGAATACTCATACTCTTCCTTTTTCAATATTATTGAAGCATTTATCAGGGTTA
TTGTCTCATGAGCGGATACATATTTGAATGTATTTAGAAAAATAAACAAATAGGGGTTCCGCGCACATTT
CCCCGAAAAGTGCCACCTGACGTC
Features (pLannotate 1.2.2; 22 found; start..end, strand, type, name):
     28..80      -  misc_feature   bom (fragment): basis of mobility region from pBR322
    235..614     +  enhancer       CMV enhancer: human cytomegalovirus immediate early enhancer
    615..818     +  promoter       CMV promoter: human cytomegalovirus (CMV) immediate early promoter
    814..847     +  LTR            5' LTR (truncated) (fragment): truncated 5' long terminal repeat (LTR) from HIV-1
    863..881     +  promoter       T7 promoter: promoter for bacteriophage T7 RNA polymerase
    920..4117    +  CDS            Vcl: VINC_MOUSE - Experimental evidence at protein level: Swiss-Prot protein existence level 1. Actin filament (F-actin)-binding protein involved in cell- matrix adhesion and cell-cell adhesion. Regulates cell-surface E- cadherin expression and potentiates mechanosensing by the E-cadherin complex. May also play important roles in cell morphology and locomotion (By similarity). From Mus musculus (Mouse).
   4124..4840    +  CDS            Clover: Clover is a basic (constitutively fluorescent) green/yellow fluorescent protein published in 2012, derived from Aequorea victoria. It is reported to be a rapidly-maturing weak dimer with high acid sensitivity.
   5039..5740    +  CDS            mRuby2: mRuby2 is a basic (constitutively fluorescent) red fluorescent protein published in 2012, derived from Entacmaea quadricolor. It has moderate acid sensitivity.
   5787..6011    +  polyA_signal   bGH poly(A) signal: bovine growth hormone polyadenylation signal
   6015..6036    +  promoter       SV40 promoter (fragment): SV40 enhancer and early promoter
   6057..6485    +  rep_origin     f1 ori (sequence partly withheld): f1 bacteriophage origin of replication; arrow indicates direction of (+) strand synthesis
   6499..6828    +  promoter       SV40 promoter: SV40 enhancer and early promoter
   6895..7686    +  CDS            neo: KKA2_KLEPN - Also known as kan, nptII. Experimental evidence at protein level: Swiss-Prot protein existence level 1. Resistance to kanamycin, neomycin, paromomycin, ribostamycin, butirosin and gentamicin B. From Klebsiella pneumoniae.
   7710..7868    +  CDS            ble (fragment): BLE_KLEPN - Experimental evidence at protein level: Swiss-Prot protein existence level 1. Binding protein with a strong affinity to the bleomycin family of antibiotics. Binds to CL990; an antimitotic-antibiotic compound. From Klebsiella pneumoniae.
   7863..7984    +  polyA_signal   SV40 poly(A) signal: SV40 polyadenylation signal
   8057..8073    -  protein_bind   lac operator: The lac repressor binds to the lac operator to inhibit transcription in E. coli. This inhibition can be relieved by adding lactose or isopropyl-β-D-thiogalactopyranoside (IPTG). lac repressor encoded by lacI
   8081..8111    -  promoter       lac promoter: promoter for the E. coli lac operon
   8126..8147    -  protein_bind   CAP binding site: CAP binding activates transcription in the presence of cAMP. E. coli catabolite activator protein
   8160..8252    -  CDS            lacI (fragment): lac repressor; lacI; The lac repressor binds to the lac operator to inhibit transcription in E. coli. This inhibition can be relieved by adding lactose or isopropyl-β-D-thiogalactopyranoside (IPTG).
   8435..9023    -  rep_origin     ori: high-copy-number ColE1/pMB1/pBR322/pUC origin of replication
   9194..10054   -  CDS            AmpR: β-lactamase; bla; confers resistance to ampicillin, carbenicillin, and related antibiotics
  10055..10159   -  promoter       AmpR promoter: bla
