[The description below was written by a language model from this plasmid's Addgene catalogue record and pLannotate feature annotations shown in this document.]
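Description:
Vinculin-Clover-CC-S4-mRuby2 is a mammalian expression plasmid built on the pcDNA3.1(+) backbone, about 10.2 kb in total. It is propagated in E. coli as a high-copy plasmid through a ColE1/pUC-type origin with ampicillin selection (AmpR under its own bla promoter). An f1 origin is also present. For mammalian cells, the backbone supplies an SV40 early promoter driving the neomycin/kanamycin phosphotransferase gene with an SV40 polyadenylation signal, which would allow G418 selection of stable transfectants. The short annotated fragments (HIV-1 LTR, ble, lacI, bom) appear to be backbone remnants or similarity hits rather than functional parts.

The payload is a single fusion open reading frame of roughly 4.8 kb, transcribed from the CMV enhancer/promoter and terminated by the bGH polyadenylation signal. A T7 promoter lies just upstream of the coding region. The feature table shows a vinculin coding sequence, matched to the mouse protein, followed directly by the green/yellow donor Clover (recorded as residues 1–228) and then the red acceptor mRuby2 (lacking its first three residues). An unannotated gap of about 200 bp between the two fluorescent proteins presumably holds the engineered coiled-coil S4 domain named in the title.

Clover and mRuby2 form a FRET pair, and in this sensor family mechanical unfolding of the coiled-coil would separate them and reduce energy transfer. Here the whole sensor module sits at the C-terminal end of vinculin rather than within it, so it should not bear load. This matches the stated purpose as a no-force control for vinculin tension measurements in live cells.
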