Addgene plasmid #233235: Vinculin-Clover-CC-S4-mRuby2
Purpose: Vinculin FRET tension sensor with coiled-coil S4 domain no vinculin force control
Depositing lab: Khalid Salaita. Depositing organization: Emory University. Publication: Digital and Tunable Genetically Encoded Tension Sensors Based on Engineered Coiled-Coils. Liu S, Liu J, Foote A, Ogasawara H, Al Abdullatif S, Batista VS, Salaita K. Angew Chem Int Ed Engl. 2025 Jan 13:e202407359. doi: 10.1002/anie.202407359. PubMed 39805005.
Backbone
  Vector backbone: pcDNA3.1(+)
  Backbone size w/o insert (bp): 5402
  Vector type: Mammalian Expression
Growth in bacteria
  Bacterial resistance: Ampicillin, 100 μg/mL
  Growth temperature: 30°C
  Growth strain: DH5alpha
  Copy number: High Copy
Gene/Insert
  Gene/Insert name: Vinculin-Clover-CC-S4-mRuby2
  Species: Synthetic
  Insert size (bp): 4824
  Mutation: Residues 1-228 of Clover, residues 1-3 deleted from mRuby2
  Promoter: CMV
  Cloning method: Gibson Cloning
  Sequencing primers: 5′ T16; 3′ BGH
Terms and licenses: Academic/Nonprofit Terms; Industry Terms: Not Available to Industry
How to cite: Vinculin-Clover-CC-S4-mRuby2 was a gift from Khalid Salaita (Addgene plasmid # 233235 ; http://n2t.net/addgene:233235 ; RRID:Addgene_233235)
